>Addgene plasmid #236396 | pcDNA3.1(+)-FLAG-Rgs14 | addgene full sequence | sequence record 471044 | Addgene NGS Result
GACGGATCGGGAGATCTCCCGATCCCCTATGGTGCACTCTCAGTACAATCTGCTCTGATGCCGCATAGTT
AAGCCAGTATCTGCTCCCTGCTTGTGTGTTGGAGGTCGCTGAGTAGTGCGCGAGCAAAATTTAAGCTACA
ACAAGGCAAGGCTTGACCGACAATTGCATGAAGAATCTGCTTAGGGTTAGGCGTTTTGCGCTGCTTCGCG
ATGTACGGGCCAGATATACGCGTTGACATTGATTATTGACTAGTTATTAATAGTAATCAATTACGGGGTC
ATTAGTTCATAGCCCATATATGGAGTTCCGCGTTACATAACTTACGGTAAATGGCCCGCCTGGCTGACCG
CCCAACGACCCCCGCCCATTGACGTCAATAATGACGTATGTTCCCATAGTAACGCCAATAGGGACTTTCC
ATTGACGTCAATGGGTGGAGTATTTACGGTAAACTGCCCACTTGGCAGTACATCAAGTGTATCATATGCC
AAGTACGCCCCCTATTGACGTCAATGACGGTAAATGGCCCGCCTGGCATTATGCCCAGTACATGACCTTA
TGGGACTTTCCTACTTGGCAGTACATCTACGTATTAGTCATCGCTATTACCATGGTGATGCGGTTTTGGC
AGTACATCAATGGGCGTGGATAGCGGTTTGACTCACGGGGATTTCCAAGTCTCCACCCCATTGACGTCAA
TGGGAGTTTGTTTTGGCACCAAAATCAACGGGACTTTCCAAAATGTCGTAACAACTCCGCCCCATTGACG
CAAATGGGCGGTAGGCGTGTACGGTGGGAGGTCTATATAAGCAGAGCTCTCTGGCTAACTAGAGAACCCA
CTGCTTACTGGCTTATCGAAATTAATACGACTCACTATAGGGAGACCCAAGCTGGCTAGCCCACCATGGA
CTACAAAGACGATGACGACAAGTTAAGCTTCATGCCAGGGAAGCCCAAGCACTTGGGTGTCCCCAACGGG
CGCATGGTCCTGGCTGTCTCTGATGGAGAACTGACCAGCACATCAGGTTCCCAGGCCCAGGGTGAGGGCA
GAGGCAGCTCCCTCAGCATCCACAGCCTCCCCAGTGGCCCCAGCAGCCCCTTCTCCACTGATGAGCAGCC
TGTGGCCAGCTGGGCCCAGTCCTTTGAGCGGCTGCTGCAAGACCCACGGGGTCTGGCTTACTTCACTGAG
TTCCTGAAGAAGGAATTCAGCGCCGAGAATGTAACTTTCTGGCAAGCCTGCGAGCGTTTCCAACAGATCC
CAGCCAGCGACACCAAACAGCTAGCTCAGGAGGCCCACAACATCTACCATGAGTTCCTGTCCAGCCAGGC
ACTGAGCCCAGTGAACATCGACCGACAGGCCTGGCTTAGTGAGGAGGTGCTGGCCCAGCCCAGGCCCGAT
ATGTTCCGAGCACAGCAGCTTCAGATCTTCAATTTGATGAAGTTCGACAGCTACGCGCGCTTCGTCAAAT
CCCCGCTGTACCAAGAGTGCCTGCTGGCCGAGGCCGAGGGACGCCCCCTGCGGGAACCTGGATCCTCACA
CCTCGGGAGCCCGGACACTGCGAGGAAGAAGCCAAAGCTGAAGCCTGGAAAGTCACTGCCGCTCGGTGTG
GAAGAGTTGGGGCAGCTGCCGCTTGCTGAGGGCCGCCCTCTCCGCAAGTCCTTTCGTAGAGAGATGCCGG
GTGGAGCTGTGAATTCGGCCCTGCGACGAGAGTCTCAGGGATCCCTGAATTCTTCCGCGAGTCTGGACCT
GGGCTTCCTTGCCTTTGTGAGCAGCAAATCCGAGAGCCACCGAAAGAGCCTTGGAAGTGGAGAGGGTGAG
AGCGAAAGCCGGCCCGGGAAGTACTGCTGCGTGTATCTACCTGATGGCACGGCCTCCTTGGCCCTGGCTC
GACCTGGCCTCACCATCCGTGACATGCTGGCAGGCATCTGTGAGAAGAGAGGCCTCTCTCTACCTGACAT
TAAGGTCTACCTGGTGGGCAAAGAACAGAAGGCCCTGGTCCTGGATCAGGACTGCACCGTGCTGGCAGAC
CAGGAAGTGCGACTGGAAAACAGGATCACCTTCCAGCTGGAGTTGGTCGGCCTGGAGCGTGTGGTACGGA
TCTCTGCTAAGCCCACCAAGCGTCTGCAGGAGGCGCTGCAGCCTATCTTGGCCAAGCACGGCCTGAGCCT
GGATCAGGTGGTCCTACACAGGCCAGGAGAGAAGCAGCTAGTGGATTTGGAGAATCTAGTGAGCTCAGTG
GCTTCACAGACACTGGTTTTGGACACTCTTCCAGATGCAAAGACAAGGGAAGCCAGCAGCATACCTCCCT
GCCGCAGCCAGGGATGCCTCCCTAGAACCCAGACCAAGGACAGTCACCTTCCTCCACTGTCCTCCAGTTT
GTCGGTAGAAGATGCCAGTGGTTCTACTGGGAAACGACAGACCTGCGACATTGAAGGCCTAGTGGAGCTG
CTGAATCGTGTGCAGAGCAGCGGGGCCCATGACCAGAGGGGACTTCTTCGCAAAGAGGACCTGGTCCTTC
CAGAATTTCTGCAGCTTCCTTCCCAAAGACCAGGTTCTCAGGAGGCTCCACCATAGTCTCGAGTCTAGAG
GGCCCGTTTAAACCCGCTGATCAGCCTCGACTGTGCCTTCTAGTTGCCAGCCATCTGTTGTTTGCCCCTC
CCCCGTGCCTTCCTTGACCCTGGAAGGTGCCACTCCCACTGTCCTTTCCTAATAAAATGAGGAAATTGCA
TCGCATTGTCTGAGTAGGTGTCATTCTATTCTGGGGGGTGGGGTGGGGCAGGACAGCAAGGGGGAGGATT
GGGAAGACAATAGCAGGCATGCTGGGGATGCGGTGGGCTCTATGGCTTCTGAGGCGGAAAGAACCAGCTG
GGGCTCTAGGGGGTATCCCC
[124 nt withheld, positions 2891-3014]
C
[91 nt withheld, positions 3016-3106]
A
[49 nt withheld, positions 3108-3156]
CCTTTGACGTTGGAGTCCACGTTCTTT
[37 nt withheld, positions 3184-3220]
ACCCTATCTCGGTCTATTCTTTTGATTTATAAGGGATTTTGCCGATTTCGGCCTATTGGTTAAAAAATGA
GCTGATTTAACAAAAATTTAACGCGAATTAATTCTGTGGAATGTGTGTCAGTTAGGGTGTGGAAAGTCCC
CAGGCTCCCCAGCAGGCAGAAGTATGCAAAGCATGCATCTCAATTAGTCAGCAACCAGGTGTGGAAAGTC
CCCAGGCTCCCCAGCAGGCAGAAGTATGCAAAGCATGCATCTCAATTAGTCAGCAACCATAGTCCCGCCC
CTAACTCCGCCCATCCCGCCCCTAACTCCGCCCAGTTCCGCCCATTCTCCGCCCCATGGCTGACTAATTT
TTTTTATTTATGCAGAGGCCGAGGCCGCCTCTGCCTCTGAGCTATTCCAGAAGTAGTGAGGAGGCTTTTT
TGGAGGCCTAGGCTTTTGCAAAAAGCTCCCGGGAGCTTGTATATCCATTTTCGGATCTGATCAAGAGACA
GGATGAGGATCGTTTCGCATGATTGAACAAGATGGATTGCACGCAGGTTCTCCGGCCGCTTGGGTGGAGA
GGCTATTCGGCTATGACTGGGCACAACAGACAATCGGCTGCTCTGATGCCGCCGTGTTCCGGCTGTCAGC
GCAGGGGCGCCCGGTTCTTTTTGTCAAGACCGACCTGTCCGGTGCCCTGAATGAACTGCAGGACGAGGCA
GCGCGGCTATCGTGGCTGGCCACGACGGGCGTTCCTTGCGCAGCTGTGCTCGACGTTGTCACTGAAGCGG
GAAGGGACTGGCTGCTATTGGGCGAAGTGCCGGGGCAGGATCTCCTGTCATCTCACCTTGCTCCTGCCGA
GAAAGTATCCATCATGGCTGATGCAATGCGGCGGCTGCATACGCTTGATCCGGCTACCTGCCCATTCGAC
CACCAAGCGAAACATCGCATCGAGCGAGCACGTACTCGGATGGAAGCCGGTCTTGTCGATCAGGATGATC
TGGACGAAGAGCATCAGGGGCTCGCGCCAGCCGAACTGTTCGCCAGGCTCAAGGCGCGCATGCCCGACGG
CGAGGATCTCGTCGTGACCCATGGCGATGCCTGCTTGCCGAATATCATGGTGGAAAATGGCCGCTTTTCT
GGATTCATCGACTGTGGCCGGCTGGGTGTGGCGGACCGCTATCAGGACATAGCGTTGGCTACCCGTGATA
TTGCTGAAGAGCTTGGCGGCGAATGGGCTGACCGCTTCCTCGTGCTTTACGGTATCGCCGCTCCCGATTC
GCAGCGCATCGCCTTCTATCGCCTTCTTGACGAGTTCTTCTGAGCGGGACTCTGGGGTTCGAAATGACCG
ACCAAGCGACGCCCAACCTGCCATCACGAGATTTCGATTCCACCGCCGCCTTCTATGAAAGGTTGGGCTT
CGGAATCGTTTTCCGGGACGCCGGCTGGATGATCCTCCAGCGCGGGGATCTCATGCTGGAGTTCTTCGCC
CACCCCAACTTGTTTATTGCAGCTTATAATGGTTACAAATAAAGCAATAGCATCACAAATTTCACAAATA
AAGCATTTTTTTCACTGCATTCTAGTTGTGGTTTGTCCAAACTCATCAATGTATCTTATCATGTCTGTAT
ACCGTCGACCTCTAGCTAGAGCTTGGCGTAATCATGGTCATAGCTGTTTCCTGTGTGAAATTGTTATCCG
CTCACAATTCCACACAACATACGAGCCGGAAGCATAAAGTGTAAAGCCTGGGGTGCCTAATGAGTGAGCT
AACTCACATTAATTGCGTTGCGCTCACTGCCCGCTTTCCAGTCGGGAAACCTGTCGTGCCAGCTGCATTA
ATGAATCGGCCAACGCGCGGGGAGAGGCGGTTTGCGTATTGGGCGCTCTTCCGCTTCCTCGCTCACTGAC
TCGCTGCGCTCGGTCGTTCGGCTGCGGCGAGCGGTATCAGCTCACTCAAAGGCGGTAATACGGTTATCCA
CAGAATCAGGGGATAACGCAGGAAAGAACATGTGAGCAAAAGGCCAGCAAAAGGCCAGGAACCGTAAAAA
GGCCGCGTTGCTGGCGTTTTTCCATAGGCTCCGCCCCCCTGACGAGCATCACAAAAATCGACGCTCAAGT
CAGAGGTGGCGAAACCCGACAGGACTATAAAGATACCAGGCGTTTCCCCCTGGAAGCTCCCTCGTGCGCT
CTCCTGTTCCGACCCTGCCGCTTACCGGATACCTGTCCGCCTTTCTCCCTTCGGGAAGCGTGGCGCTTTC
TCATAGCTCACGCTGTAGGTATCTCAGTTCGGTGTAGGTCGTTCGCTCCAAGCTGGGCTGTGTGCACGAA
CCCCCCGTTCAGCCCGACCGCTGCGCCTTATCCGGTAACTATCGTCTTGAGTCCAACCCGGTAAGACACG
ACTTATCGCCACTGGCAGCAGCCACTGGTAACAGGATTAGCAGAGCGAGGTATGTAGGCGGTGCTACAGA
GTTCTTGAAGTGGTGGCCTAACTACGGCTACACTAGAAGAACAGTATTTGGTATCTGCGCTCTGCTGAAG
CCAGTTACCTTCGGAAAAAGAGTTGGTAGCTCTTGATCCGGCAAACAAACCACCGCTGGTAGCGGTGGTT
TTTTTGTTTGCAAGCAGCAGATTACGCGCAGAAAAAAAGGATCTCAAGAAGATCCTTTGATCTTTTCTAC
GGGGTCTGACGCTCAGTGGAACGAAAACTCACGTTAAGGGATTTTGGTCATGAGATTATCAAAAAGGATC
TTCACCTAGATCCTTTTAAATTAAAAATGAAGTTTTAAATCAATCTAAAGTATATATGAGTAAACTTGGT
CTGACAGTTACCAATGCTTAATCAGTGAGGCACCTATCTCAGCGATCTGTCTATTTCGTTCATCCATAGT
TGCCTGACTCCCCGTCGTGTAGATAACTACGATACGGGAGGGCTTACCATCTGGCCCCAGTGCTGCAATG
ATACCGCGAGACCCACGCTCACCGGCTCCAGATTTATCAGCAATAAACCAGCCAGCCGGAAGGGCCGAGC
GCAGAAGTGGTCCTGCAACTTTATCCGCCTCCATCCAGTCTATTAATTGTTGCCGGGAAGCTAGAGTAAG
TAGTTCGCCAGTTAATAGTTTGCGCAACGTTGTTGCCATTGCTACAGGCATCGTGGTGTCACGCTCGTCG
TTTGGTATGGCTTCATTCAGCTCCGGTTCCCAACGATCAAGGCGAGTTACATGATCCCCCATGTTGTGCA
AAAAAGCGGTTAGCTCCTTCGGTCCTCCGATCGTTGTCAGAAGTAAGTTGGCCGCAGTGTTATCACTCAT
GGTTATGGCAGCACTGCATAATTCTCTTACTGTCATGCCATCCGTAAGATGCTTTTCTGTGACTGGTGAG
TACTCAACCAAGTCATTCTGAGAATAGTGTATGCGGCGACCGAGTTGCTCTTGCCCGGCGTCAATACGGG
ATAATACCGCGCCACATAGCAGAACTTTAAAAGTGCTCATCATTGGAAAACGTTCTTCGGGGCGAAAACT
CTCAAGGATCTTACCGCTGTTGAGATCCAGTTCGATGTAACCCACTCGTGCACCCAACTGATCTTCAGCA
TCTTTTACTTTCACCAGCGTTTCTGGGTGAGCAAAAACAGGAAGGCAAAATGCCGCAAAAAAGGGAATAA
GGGCGACACGGAAATGTTGAATACTCATACTCTTCCTTTTTCAATATTATTGAAGCATTTATCAGGGTTA
TTGTCTCATGAGCGGATACATATTTGAATGTATTTAGAAAAATAAACAAATAGGGGTTCCGCGCACATTT
CCCCGAAAAGTGCCACCTGACGTC
Features (pLannotate 1.2.2; 21 found; start..end, strand, type, name):
     28..80      -  misc_feature   bom (fragment): basis of mobility region from pBR322
    235..614     +  enhancer       CMV enhancer: human cytomegalovirus immediate early enhancer
    615..818     +  promoter       CMV promoter: human cytomegalovirus (CMV) immediate early promoter
    814..847     +  LTR            5' LTR (truncated) (fragment): truncated 5' long terminal repeat (LTR) from HIV-1
    863..881     +  promoter       T7 promoter: promoter for bacteriophage T7 RNA polymerase
    908..928     +  CDS            3xFLAG (fragment): three tandem FLAG® epitope tags
    942..2573    +  CDS            Rgs14: RGS14_RAT - Experimental evidence at protein level: Swiss-Prot protein existence level 1. Regulates G protein-coupled receptor signaling cascades. Inhibits signal transduction by increasing the GTPase activity of G protein alpha subunits, thereby driving them into their inactive GDP- bound form. Besides, modulates signal transduction via G protein alpha subunits by functioning as a GDP-dissociation inhibitor (GDI) (PubMed:11976690). Has GDI activity on G(i) alpha subunits GNAI1 and GNAI3, but not on GNAI2 and G(o) alpha subunit GNAO1. Has GAP activity on GNAI0, GNAI2 and GNAI3. May act as a sc
   2621..2845    +  polyA_signal   bGH poly(A) signal: bovine growth hormone polyadenylation signal
   2849..2870    +  promoter       SV40 promoter (fragment): SV40 enhancer and early promoter
   2891..3319    +  rep_origin     f1 ori (sequence partly withheld): f1 bacteriophage origin of replication; arrow indicates direction of (+) strand synthesis
   3333..3662    +  promoter       SV40 promoter: SV40 enhancer and early promoter
   3729..4520    +  CDS            neo: KKA2_KLEPN - Also known as kan, nptII. Experimental evidence at protein level: Swiss-Prot protein existence level 1. Resistance to kanamycin, neomycin, paromomycin, ribostamycin, butirosin and gentamicin B. From Klebsiella pneumoniae.
   4544..4702    +  CDS            ble (fragment): BLE_KLEPN - Experimental evidence at protein level: Swiss-Prot protein existence level 1. Binding protein with a strong affinity to the bleomycin family of antibiotics. Binds to CL990; an antimitotic-antibiotic compound. From Klebsiella pneumoniae.
   4697..4818    +  polyA_signal   SV40 poly(A) signal: SV40 polyadenylation signal
   4891..4907    -  protein_bind   lac operator: The lac repressor binds to the lac operator to inhibit transcription in E. coli. This inhibition can be relieved by adding lactose or isopropyl-β-D-thiogalactopyranoside (IPTG). lac repressor encoded by lacI
   4915..4945    -  promoter       lac promoter: promoter for the E. coli lac operon
   4960..4981    -  protein_bind   CAP binding site: CAP binding activates transcription in the presence of cAMP. E. coli catabolite activator protein
   4994..5086    -  CDS            lacI (fragment): lac repressor; lacI; The lac repressor binds to the lac operator to inhibit transcription in E. coli. This inhibition can be relieved by adding lactose or isopropyl-β-D-thiogalactopyranoside (IPTG).
   5269..5857    -  rep_origin     ori: high-copy-number ColE1/pMB1/pBR322/pUC origin of replication
   6028..6888    -  CDS            AmpR: β-lactamase; bla; confers resistance to ampicillin, carbenicillin, and related antibiotics
   6889..6993    -  promoter       AmpR promoter: bla
