[The description below was written by a language model from this plasmid's Addgene catalogue record and pLannotate feature annotations shown in this document.]
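Description:
pcDNA3.1(+)-FLAG-Rgs14 is a mammalian expression plasmid of about 7.0 kb, built on the commercial pcDNA3.1(+) backbone, that drives production of rat regulator of G-protein signaling 14 (Rgs14) carrying an N-terminal FLAG epitope. It is propagated in E. coli through a high-copy ColE1/pUC-type origin and selected with ampicillin via the β-lactamase gene and its own promoter. An f1 phage origin is also present, as is usual for this backbone. For selection in mammalian cells, a separate cassette places the neomycin phosphotransferase gene under the SV40 enhancer/early promoter with an SV40 polyadenylation signal, which allows G418 selection of stable transfectants.

The expression cassette consists of the human cytomegalovirus immediate-early enhancer and promoter, a T7 promoter that can serve for in vitro transcription or as a sequencing primer site, the tagged coding sequence, and the bovine growth hormone polyadenylation signal. The annotation software labels the tag as a short fragment of 3xFLAG; at 21 nt, this is consistent with the single FLAG epitope listed in the catalogue entry, sitting just upstream of the roughly 1.6 kb Rgs14 open reading frame. Several other small annotated fragments (truncated HIV-1 LTR, ble, lacI, bom and lac promoter/operator pieces) appear to be backbone remnants or partial similarity matches rather than functional elements.

RGS14 is a multifunctional signalling protein that accelerates GTP hydrolysis by G protein alpha subunits and also acts as a GDP-dissociation inhibitor toward certain Gi alpha subunits. The construct is suited to transient or stable expression in cultured mammalian cells, with the FLAG tag enabling detection, immunoprecipitation or immunolocalisation. This fits the associated work on how interactions with Gi alpha subunits influence RGS14 subcellular localisation.
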