Addgene plasmid #236396: pcDNA3.1(+)-FLAG-Rgs14
Purpose: Expresses FLAG-Rgs14 in mammalian cells
Depositing lab: John Hepler. Depositing organization: Emory University. Publication: Selective interactions between Gi alpha1 and Gi alpha3 and the GoLoco/GPR domain of RGS14 influence its dynamic subcellular localization. Shu FJ, Ramineni S, Amyot W, Hepler JR. Cell Signal. 2007 Jan;19(1):163-76. doi: 10.1016/j.cellsig.2006.06.002. Epub 2006 Jul 25. PubMed 16870394.
Backbone
  Vector backbone: pcDNA3.1+
  Backbone manufacturer: Thermo Fisher (Invitrogen)
  Vector type: Mammalian Expression
Growth in bacteria
  Bacterial resistance: Ampicillin, 100 μg/mL
  Growth temperature: 37°C
  Growth strain: DH5alpha
  Copy number: Unknown
Gene/Insert
  Gene/Insert name: Rattus norvegicus regulator of G-protein signaling 14 (alt name: Rgs14)
  Species: R. norvegicus (rat)
  GenBank ID: U92279.1
  Entrez Gene: Rgs14
  Tag / fusion protein: FLAG (N terminal on insert)
Resource information
  A portion of this plasmid was derived from a plasmid made by: D.P. Siderovski (REF: B E Snow, L Antonio, S Suggs, H B Gutstein, D P Siderovski (1997) Molecular cloning and expression analysis of rat Rgs12 and Rgs14. Biochem Biophys Res Commun. Apr 28;233(3):770-7. doi: 10.1006/bbrc.1997.6537. PMID: 9168931)
Terms and licenses: Academic/Nonprofit Terms; Industry Terms: Not Available to Industry
How to cite: pcDNA3.1(+)-FLAG-Rgs14 was a gift from John Hepler (Addgene plasmid # 236396 ; http://n2t.net/addgene:236396 ; RRID:Addgene_236396)
