>Addgene plasmid #236396 | pcDNA3.1(+)-FLAG-Rgs14 | depositor partial sequence | sequence record 465541 | Sequence of the insert, Rattus norvegicus regulator of G-protein signaling 14 (Rgs14)
GCACTTCTGTGTGCTGACACATCCTTGGAGCCTTCAGACTGAGCCAGACTCCAGGCTCCTCGCTGGGCAC
AAGGAGGCTCCTGCTAGACACTTCCTGTGGCAGAGAAAAGAGGTAGTGAGCTGGTGTTTCAGGATGTAAG
GGCCCGGAGGAGCAGAGCGAGCTCTCTCCACTGCTTGCCCGCCACCCTGAGAGTGCTGGTCGGTGTTTCC
ACAATCCTTGTGGTGGGTGGCCCCCCGTGGAGGGGACCTGTGAGCAACGGAGGCATGCCAGGGAAGCCCA
AGCACTTGGGTGTCCCCAACGGGCGCATGGTCCTGGCTGTCTCTGATGGAGAACTGACCAGCACATCAGG
TTCCCAGGCCCAGGGTGAGGGCAGAGGCAGCTCCCTCAGCATCCACAGCCTCCCCAGTGGCCCCAGCAGC
CCCTTCTCCACTGATGAGCAGCCTGTGGCCAGCTGGGCCCAGTCCTTTGAGCGGCTGCTGCAAGACCCAC
GGGGTCTGGCTTACTTCACTGAGTTCCTGAAGAAGGAATTCAGCGCCGAGAATGTAACTTTCTGGCAAGC
CTGCGAGCGTTTCCAACAGATCCCAGCCAGCGACACCAAACAGCTAGCTCAGGAGGCCCACAACATCTAC
CATGAGTTCCTGTCCAGCCAGGCACTGAGCCCAGTGAACATCGACCGACAGGCCTGGCTTAGTGAGGAGG
TGCTGGCCCAGCCCAGGCCCGATATGTTCCGAGCACAGCAGCTTCAGATCTTCAATTTGATGAAGTTCGA
CAGCTACGCGCGCTTCGTCAAATCCCCGCTGTACCAAGAGTGCCTGCTGGCCGAGGCCGAGGGACGCCCC
CTGCGGGAACCTGGATCCTCACACCTCGGGAGCCCGGACACTGCGAGGAAGAAGCCAAAGCTGAAGCCTG
GAAAGTCACTGCCGCTCGGTGTGGAAGAGTTGGGGCAGCTGCCGCTTGCTGAGGGCCGCCCTCTCCGCAA
GTCCTTTCGTAGAGAGATGCCGGGTGGAGCTGTGAATTCGGCCCTGCGACGAGAGTCTCAGGGATCCCTG
AATTCTTCCGCGAGTCTGGACCTGGGCTTCCTTGCCTTTGTGAGCAGCAAATCCGAGAGCCACCGAAAGA
GCCTTGGAAGTGGAGAGGGTGAGAGCGAAAGCCGGCCCGGGAAGTACTGCTGCGTGTATCTACCTGATGG
CACGGCCTCCTTGGCCCTGGCTCGACCTGGCCTCACCATCCGTGACATGCTGGCAGGCATCTGTGAGAAG
AGAGGCCTCTCTCTACCTGACATTAAGGTCTACCTGGTGGGCAAAGAACAGAAGGCCCTGGTCCTGGATC
AGGACTGCACCGTGCTGGCAGACCAGGAAGTGCGACTGGAAAACAGGATCACCTTCCAGCTGGAGTTGGT
CGGCCTGGAGCGTGTGGTACGGATCTCTGCTAAGCCCACCAAGCGTCTGCAGGAGGCGCTGCAGCCTATC
TTGGCCAAGCACGGCCTGAGCCTGGATCAGGTGGTCCTACACAGGCCAGGAGAGAAGCAGCTAGTGGATT
TGGAGAATCTAGTGAGCTCAGTGGCTTCACAGACACTGGTTTTGGACACTCTTCCAGATGCAAAGACAAG
GGAAGCCAGCAGCATACCTCCCTGCCGCAGCCAGGGATGCCTCCCTAGAACCCAGACCAAGGACAGTCAC
CTTCCTCCACTGTCCTCCAGTTTGTCGGTAGAAGATGCCAGTGGTTCTACTGGGAAACGACAGACCTGCG
ACATTGAAGGCCTAGTGGAGCTGCTGAATCGTGTGCAGAGCAGCGGGGCCCATGACCAGAGGGGACTTCT
TCGCAAAGAGGACCTGGTCCTTCCAGAATTTCTGCAGCTTCCTTCCCAAAGACCAGGTTCTCAGGAGGCT
CCACCATAGACTGAATCAACTATTCAGCCCAGGGAGGGCCCTTCAGACTCCACCATCCACTCGGTCCTCT
GACACCTGTGTAACAATCCAGGCTGTCTGCATGGTGCCTGGGCAAACCAAGCATGCCACGGGTCTGTGCT
GCATGCCCTGTCTGTACCAGGAGTGTCTTTGGTCCCTTTCTGCTGTGGGCAGGCCCACAGAAAGGGCCAG
GAAGGGGTGGCTACTTGTTCTCTCATAGGTTTACCTACCAATTCCTCACAGTAGGCCATCAAGGGGAGGT
GGGCCTTGTCCCTTGGCATAAGCATACTGAACATGAAGAGGTGACTTTGGCAGTGTCAGCCTCCTTGACT
TGTTCTAGGCTTTAGCAGGGGGCAGGAAGGAGGGGCTGGCCCCTCCTTAAAGAGTTGGTGTAAGAAAGAC
CTGGGTGTACTACTGGGCAACCCCTCCCTCCATCCACAGATTTTGCTGTACATATGGATTTTATGGTTGG
CTTGGGGCAGCTGGGTTTGTCCTGGATGTATGATACTGTTATAATAATAATTATTATTATTCAGCCACGA
GGTGTCTTTTTTTTGTCTTTTTTTTTCGGAGCTGGGAACCGAACCCAGGGCCTTGCGCTTGTTAGGCAAG
CGCTCTACCACTGAGCTAAATCCCCAACCCCATGAGGTGTCTTTCTTGTATGCCACTCTGCCCTGTGTAG
TCTCACTACCCCACTGCCTCTGTGCCAGGCCAGGAAGTTTTGGGGAACCTTAGTGTATACCTCCTCACTT
CTTGTTTTCAGAATCTCTCTCCCCAAGGCATAGGATATAGAAGGCAGGGGGGGGGGAGCAGAATGGAGAG
GGAGAGAGCGCCACCCCCCACCCCCTACTGTTCTTGGCCATCACCCAGCTGCTCCACAATGTCCATGGGA
GATGAATGTATCCTTTTTGTTTCTGTTCTGTTTCTGTTGGTGATACAATGTATC
